Addgene plasmid #127946: PsoxS-cfp (ColE1)
Purpose: CFP fluorescent reporter for SoxS
Depositing lab: Mary Dunlop. Depositing organization: Boston University Main Campus. Publication: Forecasting cell fate during antibiotic exposure using stochastic gene expression. Rossi NA, El Meouche I, Dunlop MJ. Commun Biol. 2019 Jul 11;2:259. doi: 10.1038/s42003-019-0509-0. eCollection 2019. PubMed 31312728.
Backbone
  Vector backbone: ColE1
  Vector type: Bacterial Expression
Growth in bacteria
  Bacterial resistance: Kanamycin, 50 μg/mL
  Growth temperature: 37°C
  Growth strain: MG1655
  Copy number: Low Copy
Gene/Insert
  Gene/Insert name: PsoxS-cfp
  Cloning method: Gibson Cloning
  Sequencing primers: 5′ NA
Terms and licenses: Academic/Nonprofit Terms; Industry Terms: Not Available to Industry
How to cite: PsoxS-cfp (ColE1) was a gift from Mary Dunlop (Addgene plasmid # 127946 ; http://n2t.net/addgene:127946 ; RRID:Addgene_127946)
