[The description below was written by a language model from this plasmid's Addgene catalogue record and pLannotate feature annotations shown in this document.]
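Description:
PsoxS-cfp (ColE1) is a small (about 2.9 kb) bacterial transcriptional reporter plasmid in which the promoter of the E. coli soxS gene drives a cyan fluorescent protein, so that CFP fluorescence reports SoxS expression in living cells. It replicates from a ColE1-type origin and is selected with kanamycin through the neo/nptII aminoglycoside phosphotransferase gene. A short Tn5 transposase fragment annotated beside this marker is most likely a remnant of the Tn5-derived resistance cassette rather than a functional element. The catalogue lists the plasmid as low copy, whereas the automated annotation labels the origin as the high-copy ColE1/pMB1/pUC family. The record does not resolve this difference. The listed growth strain is E. coli MG1655.

The reporter cassette, assembled by Gibson cloning, begins with a fragment of the soxR coding sequence on the reverse strand, followed by an unannotated stretch of roughly 100 bp and then the forward-oriented fluorescent protein gene, which the annotation identifies as mCerulean, a fast-maturing monomeric cyan variant derived from Aequorea victoria GFP. This layout matches the native chromosomal arrangement, where soxR and soxS are divergently transcribed, so the cloned region presumably carries the intergenic soxS promoter, although the promoter itself is not annotated as a feature. Only a fragment of soxR is present, so activation would depend on the host's own SoxR, the redox-sensing 2Fe-2S regulator that switches on soxS under oxidative stress. The rrnB T1 and T7Te terminators follow the CFP gene, and a lambda t0 terminator follows the kanamycin marker, insulating the transcription units from the origin and from each other. The associated publication concerns stochastic gene expression and cell fate during antibiotic exposure, consistent with use in fluorescence measurements of soxS promoter activity.
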