Features (pLannotate 1.2.2; 9 found; start..end, strand, type, name):
      3..155     -  CDS            soxR (fragment): SOXR_ECOLI - Also known as marC. Experimental evidence at protein level: Swiss-Prot protein existence level 1. Activates the transcription of the soxS gene which itself controls the superoxide response regulon. SoxR contains a 2Fe-2S iron- sulfur cluster that may act as a redox sensor system that recognizes superoxide. The variable redox state of the Fe-S cluster is employed in vivo to modulate the transcriptional activity of SoxR in response to specific types of oxidative stress. Upon reduction of 2Fe-2S cluster, SoxR reversibly loses its transcriptional activity, but retains its DNA binding
    251..961     +  CDS            mCerulean: mCerulean is a basic (constitutively fluorescent) cyan fluorescent protein published in 2005, derived from Aequorea victoria. It is reported to be a very rapidly-maturing monomer.
   1000..1071    +  terminator     rrnB T1 terminator: transcription terminator T1 from the E. coli rrnB gene
   1087..1114    +  terminator     T7Te terminator: phage T7 early transcription terminator
   1145..1733    -  rep_origin     ori: high-copy-number ColE1/pMB1/pBR322/pUC origin of replication
   1816..1910    -  terminator     lambda t0 terminator: transcription terminator from phage lambda
   1944..2735    -  CDS            neo: KKA2_KLEPN - Also known as kan, nptII. Experimental evidence at protein level: Swiss-Prot protein existence level 1. Resistance to kanamycin, neomycin, paromomycin, ribostamycin, butirosin and gentamicin B. From Klebsiella pneumoniae.
   2767..2871    -  CDS            tnpA (fragment): TN5P_ECOLX - Also known as tnp. Experimental evidence at protein level: Swiss-Prot protein existence level 1. Mediates transposition of transposon Tn5 by a 'cut and paste' mechanism. First, the monomeric transposase binds the 19 bp inverted DNA repeats flanking the transposon. Then, dimerization of the DNA- bound transposase creates a synaptic DNA complex. After nicking of the first DNA strand, excision of the transposon proceeds through a series of intermediates. The transposase then mediates the insertion of the transposon at a new site by strand transfer. The activity of the wild- type tran
   2886..2907    -  protein_bind   CAP binding site: CAP binding activates transcription in the presence of cAMP. E. coli catabolite activator protein
>Addgene plasmid #127946 | PsoxS-cfp (ColE1) | addgene full sequence | sequence record 252247 | Addgene NGS Result
CCACGTTTATATCGCCGCTGATTGCCGCTGTTACGGATACTGGTAATCAACCCTTTACTTTCATAGAAAT
GCAGCGCCGATACCGCCACACCGCTGCGTTTCGCCACTTCGCCGGGGGTTAGCAGCGCTTTAATGCGGGG
TAATTTCTTTTCCATAAATCGCTTTACCTCAAGTTAACTTGAGGAATTATACTCCCCAACAGGATCCTTA
ACTTTAAAGAGGAGAAAGGTACCGCATGACTAGCAAAAGAAGCAAAGGTGAAGAACTGTTCACTGGTGTT
GTTCCAATTCTGGTTGAACTGGATGGTGATGTTAATGGTCACAAATTTTCTGTCTCTGGTGAGGGTGAAG
GTGATGCAACCTACGGTAAACTGACCCTGAAATTTATTTGCACTACTGGTAAACTGCCTGTTCCGTGGCC
AACCCTGGTCACTACTCTGACTTGGGGTGTTCAATGCTTTGCTCGTTACCCAGATCACATGAAACAGCAT
GACTTTTTCAAGTCTGCCATGCCGGAAGGTTATGTTCAGGAACGTACTATCTTTTTCAAAGATGACGGTA
ACTACAAGACCCGTGCTGAAGTCAAGTTTGAAGGTGATACCCTGGTTAATCGTATCGAGCTGAAAGGTAT
TGATTTTAAAGAAGATGGTAACATTCTGGGTCACAAACTGGAATACAACGCTATTTCTGATAATGTATAC
ATCACTGCTGACAAACAAAAGAATGGTATCAAAGCTAATTTCAAAATTCGTCACAACATTGAAGATGGTA
GCGTTCAACTGGCAGACCATTATCAACAAAATACTCCAATTGGCGATGGCCCTGTCCTGCTGCCAGACAA
CCATTACCTGTCCACCCAATCTCGTCTGTCTAAAGATCCGAACGAAAAGCGCGATCACATGGTCCTGCTG
GAGTTTGTAACCGCTGCTGGTATTACCCTGGGCATGGATGAACTGTATAAATAATAGGGATCCAAACTCG
AGTAAGGATCTCCAGGCATCAAATAAAACGAAAGGCTCAGTCGAAAGACTGGGCCTTTCGTTTTATCTGT
TGTTTGTCGGTGAACGCTCTCTACTAGAGTCACACTGGCTCACCTTCGGGTGGGCCTTTCTGCGTTTATA
CCTAGGGGCCGCGTTGCTGGCGTTTTTCCATAGGCTCCGCCCCCCTGACGAGCATCACAAAAATCGACGC
TCAAGTCAGAGGTGGCGAAACCCGACAGGACTATAAAGATACCAGGCGTTTCCCCCTGGAAGCTCCCTCG
TGCGCTCTCCTGTTCCGACCCTGCCGCTTACCGGATACCTGTCCGCCTTTCTCCCTTCGGGAAGCGTGGC
GCTTTCTCATAGCTCACGCTGTAGGTATCTCAGTTCGGTGTAGGTCGTTCGCTCCAAGCTGGGCTGTGTG
CACGAACCCCCCGTTCAGCCCGACCGCTGCGCCTTATCCGGTAACTATCGTCTTGAGTCCAACCCGGTAA
GACACGACTTATCGCCACTGGCAGCAGCCACTGGTAACAGGATTAGCAGAGCGAGGTATGTAGGCGGTGC
TACAGAGTTCTTGAAGTGGTGGCCTAACTACGGCTACACTAGAAGGACAGTATTTGGTATCTGCGCTCTG
CTGAAGCCAGTTACCTTCGGAAAAAGAGTTGGTAGCTCTTGATCCGGCAAACAAACCACCGCTGGTAGCG
GTGGTTTTTTTGTTTGCAAGCAGCAGATTACGCGCAGAAAAAAAGGATCTCAAGAAGATCCTTTGATCTT
TTCTACGGGGTCTGACGCTCAGTGGAACGAAAACTCACGTTAAGGGATTTTGGTCATGAGCTTGGATTCT
CACCAATAAAAAACGCCCGGCGGCAACCGAGCGTTCTGAACAAATCCAGATGGAGTTCTGAGGTCATTAC
TGGATCTATCAACAGGAGTCCAAGCGAGCTCTCGAACCCCAGAGTCCCGCTCAGAAGAACTCGTCAAGAA
GGCGATAGAAGGCGATGCGCTGCGAATCGGGAGCGGCGATACCGTAAAGCACGAGGAAGCGGTCAGCCCA
TTCGCCGCCAAGCTCTTCAGCAATATCACGGGTAGCCAACGCTATGTCCTGATAGCGGTCCGCCACACCC
AGCCGGCCACAGTCGATGAATCCAGAAAAGCGGCCATTTTCCACCATGATATTCGGCAAGCAGGCATCGC
CATGGGTCACGACGAGATCCTCGCCGTCGGGCATGCGCGCCTTGAGCCTGGCGAACAGTTCGGCTGGCGC
GAGCCCCTGATGCTCTTCGTCCAGATCATCCTGATCGACAAGACCGGCTTCCATCCGAGTACGTGCTCGC
TCGATGCGATGTTTCGCTTGGTGGTCGAATGGGCAGGTAGCCGGATCAAGCGTATGCAGCCGCCGCATTG
CATCAGCCATGATGGATACTTTCTCGGCAGGAGCAAGGTGAGATGACAGGAGATCCTGCCCCGGCACTTC
GCCCAATAGCAGCCAGTCCCTTCCCGCTTCAGTGACAACGTCGAGCACAGCTGCGCAAGGAACGCCCGTC
GTGGCCAGCCACGATAGCCGCGCTGCCTCGTCCTGCAGTTCATTCAGGGCACCGGACAGGTCGGTCTTGA
CAAAAAGAACCGGGCGCCCCTGCGCTGACAGCCGGAACACGGCGGCATCAGAGCAGCCGATTGTCTGTTG
TGCCCAGTCATAGCCGAATAGCCTCTCCACCCAAGCGGCCGGAGAACCTGCGTGCAATCCATCTTGTTCA
ATCATGCGAAACGATCCTCATCCTGTCTCTTGATCAGATCATGATCCCCTGCGCCATCAGATCCTTGGCG
GCAAGAAAGCCATCCAGTTTACTTTGCAGGGCTTCCCAACCTTACCAGAGGGCGCCCCAGCTGGCAATTC
CGACGTCGGTGCCTAATGAGTGAGCTAACTTACATTAATTGCGTTGCG
